>Addgene plasmid #17517 | BS.YxiN.Twin1.a1-368.E152Q | addgene partial sequence | sequence record 23355 | 17517 with T7
TGCGNCATTCCCTCTGAATATTTTGTTTAACTTTAAGAAGGAGATATACATATGAGTCATTTTAAAAACT
ATCAAATCAGTCATGACATTTTACGAGCATTGGAAGGACTGGGATATACAGAACCGACCAAGGTGCAGCA
GAGTGTGATCCCCGCTGCCCTTGAACGAAAGGATCTTGTCGTCAAATCACAGACAGGAAGCGGGAAAACG
GCTTCGTTCGGGATTCCTCTCTGTGAGCTGGCGAATTGGGATGAAAACAAGCCGCAGGCGCTTATTTTAA
CACCGACCCGTGAGCTTGCGGTGCAAGTAAAGGAAGATATCACGAACATCGGACGATTTAAACGGATCAA
AGCGACAGCCGTATTTGGAAAATCCTCCTTTGATAAACAAAAAGCTGAGCTTAAGCAAAAAAGCCACATT
GTTGTCGGCACGCCGGGACGTGTTCTGGATCATATCGAAAAAGGCACGCTGCCGTTGGATCGTCTCTCTT
ATTTGGTCATTGATCAAGCGGATGAGATGCTGAATATGGGCTTCATTGAGCAGGTGGAGGCGATTATCAA
GCATCTGCCGACTGAGCGTACGACGATGCTGTTTTCAGCGACGCTTCCGCAGGATATCGAGAAGCTGAGC
CGTCAATATATGCAAAACCCCGAGCATATCGAGGTCAAAGCGGCCGGCCTACACCCA
