[The description below was written by a language model from this plasmid's Addgene catalogue record.]
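Description:
BS.YxiN.Twin1.a1-368.E152Q is a bacterial expression plasmid built on the pTWIN1 backbone, a commercial vector from the intein-mediated purification family. It is a high-copy plasmid maintained in E. coli under ampicillin selection. The record does not list the promoter or the origin of replication, although the use of a T7 primer for 5′ sequencing is consistent with a T7-driven expression cassette upstream of the insert. No feature table is provided, so the arrangement of backbone elements cannot be described beyond the catalogue fields.

The insert is a roughly 1.1 kb fragment of the Bacillus subtilis DEAD-box RNA helicase YxiN, a homolog of E. coli DbpA, cloned between NdeI and SpeI sites that both remain intact. It encodes residues 1–368, covering the first two domains of the protein, with residues 369–479 deleted. It also carries an E152Q substitution; the record does not say what this mutation is for, but a glutamate-to-glutamine change of this sort in a DEAD-box protein is commonly used to impair ATP hydrolysis. The coding sequence is fused at its C terminus to a backbone-encoded intein and chitin-binding domain. This arrangement allows the fusion protein to be captured on chitin resin, after which induced intein self-cleavage releases the target protein without the affinity tag.

The construct is suited to producing recombinant truncated, mutant YxiN for biochemical and biophysical work, in keeping with the associated study of the conformation of this helicase in solution.
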