Addgene plasmid #17517: BS.YxiN.Twin1.a1-368.E152Q
Depositing lab: David McKay. Depositing organization: Stanford University. Publication: The Bacillus subtilis RNA helicase YxiN is distended in solution. Wang S, Overgaard MT, Hu Y, McKay DB. Biophys J. 2008 Jan 1. 94(1):L01-3. 10.1529/biophysj.107.120709 PubMed 17951299.
Backbone
  Vector backbone: pTWIN1
  Backbone manufacturer: New England Biolabs
  Backbone size w/o insert (bp): 7375
  Vector type: Bacterial Expression
Growth in bacteria
  Bacterial resistance: Ampicillin, 100 μg/mL
  Growth temperature: 37°C
  Growth strain: DH5alpha
  Copy number: High Copy
Gene/Insert
  Gene/Insert name: B. subtilis DEAD-box helicase YxiN first two domains (alt name: DbpA homolog)
  Species: Bacillus subtilis
  Insert size (bp): 1104
  Mutation: deleted amino acid residues 369-479; E152Q mutation
  GenBank ID: D83026
  Tag / fusion protein: intein-chitin binding domain (C terminal on backbone)
  Cloning method: Restriction Enzyme; 5′ cloning site NdeI (not destroyed); 3′ cloning site SpeI (not destroyed)
  Sequencing primers: 5′ T7
Resource information
  A portion of this plasmid was derived from a plasmid made by: Dr. Olke Uhlenbeck, Northwestern University
Terms and licenses: Academic/Nonprofit Terms; Industry Terms: Not Available to Industry
How to cite: BS.YxiN.Twin1.a1-368.E152Q was a gift from David McKay (Addgene plasmid # 17517 ; http://n2t.net/addgene:17517 ; RRID:Addgene_17517)
